Addgene plasmid #153663: pGBW-m4252917
Purpose: Mammalian expression plasmid for SARS-CoV-2 nsp7
Depositing lab: Ginkgo Bioworks & Benjie Chen. Depositing organization: Ginkgo Bioworks.
Backbone
  Vector backbone: pTwist_CMV_Hygro_6 with AarI site removed
  Backbone size w/o insert (bp): 6525
  Vector type: Mammalian Expression
  Selectable markers: Hygromycin
Growth in bacteria
  Bacterial resistance: Ampicillin, 100 μg/mL
  Growth temperature: 37°C
  Growth strain: DH5alpha
  Copy number: High Copy
Gene/Insert
  Gene/Insert name: SARS-CoV-2 nsp7
  Species: Severe acute respiratory syndrome coronavirus 2
  Insert size (bp): 242
  Mutation: wt
  Entrez Gene: ORF1ab (a.k.a. GU280_gp01)
  Promoter: CMV
  Tag / fusion protein: Cleavable TEV;S-tag (C terminal on backbone)
  Cloning method: Unknown
Resource information
  A portion of this plasmid was derived from a plasmid made by: GinkgoBioworks
Depositor comments: NCBI reference sequence: 43740578
How to cite: pGBW-m4252917 was a gift from Ginkgo Bioworks & Benjie Chen (Addgene plasmid # 153663 ; http://n2t.net/addgene:153663 ; RRID:Addgene_153663)
