[The description below was written by a language model from this plasmid's Addgene catalogue record and the feature table of its GenBank file.]
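Description:
pGBW-m4252917 is a mammalian expression plasmid for wild-type nsp7 of SARS-CoV-2, one of the mature products of the ORF1ab polyprotein. It is built on a pTwist_CMV_Hygro_6 backbone from which an AarI site was removed, and the full construct is 6852 bp. In E. coli it replicates from a high-copy ColE1/pUC-type origin and is selected with ampicillin through the bla (AmpR) gene. For selection in mammalian cells it carries a separate cassette in which the human ubiquitin C promoter drives the hygromycin phosphotransferase gene, followed by a synthetic polyadenylation signal.

The expression unit lies on the complement strand. The CMV immediate-early enhancer and promoter drive the short nsp7 insert (catalogued as 242 bp). The insert is not annotated as its own feature in the table, but it would occupy the gap between the promoter and the tag sequences. The coding region is fused at its C terminus to a TEV protease recognition site followed by an S-tag, both supplied by the backbone, and transcription ends at an SV40 poly(A) signal. The S-tag, derived from pancreatic ribonuclease A, allows detection or affinity capture, and TEV cleavage can then remove the tag.

The backbone also contains human beta-globin insulator elements, along with rrnG and T7 transcription terminators and an additional synthetic poly(A) signal. These presumably limit transcriptional read-through between the functional modules. The record places the plasmid in a set of tagged SARS-CoV-2 protein constructs intended for expression and/or purification from mammalian cells. The hygromycin marker offers the option of selecting stably transfected cells.
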