LOCUS       Exported 6852 bp ds-DNA circular SYN 13-MAY-2021
DEFINITION  Mammalian expression plasmid for SARS-CoV-2 nsp7.
ACCESSION   .
VERSION     .
KEYWORDS    pGBW-m4252917
SOURCE      synthetic DNA construct
  ORGANISM  synthetic DNA construct
REFERENCE   1 (bases 1 to 6852)
  TITLE     SARS-CoV-2 protein Mammalian expression constructs, tagged, for
            protein expression and/or purification
REFERENCE   2 (bases 1 to 6852)
  AUTHORS   .
  TITLE     Direct Submission
  JOURNAL   Exported May 13, 2021 from SnapGene Server 1.1.58
            http://www.snapgene.com
FEATURES             Location/Qualifiers
     source          1..6852
                     /organism="synthetic DNA construct"
                     /mol_type="other DNA"
     polyA_signal    29..77
                     /note="synthetic polyadenylation signal"
     terminator      95..141
                     /label=T7 terminator
                     /note="transcription terminator for bacteriophage T7 RNA
                     polymerase"
     misc_feature    146..217
                     /label=5' beta-globin insulator
                     /note="insulator upstream of the human beta-globin locus
                     (Farrell et al., 2002)"
     terminator      369..505
                     /label=rrnG terminator
                     /note="transcription terminator from the E. coli ribosomal
                     RNA rrnG operon (Albrechtsen et al., 1991)"
     CDS             complement(518..1378)
                     /codon_start=1
                     /gene="bla"
                     /product="beta-lactamase"
                     /label=AmpR
                     /note="confers resistance to ampicillin, carbenicillin, and
                     related antibiotics"
                     /translation="MSIQHFRVALIPFFAAFCLPVFAHPETLVKVKDAEDQLGARVGYI
                     ELDLNSGKILESFRPEERFPMMSTFKVLLCGAVLSRIDAGQEQLGRRIHYSQNDLVEYS
                     PVTEKHLTDGMTVRELCSAAITMSDNTAANLLLTTIGGPKELTAFLHNMGDHVTRLDRW
                     EPELNEAIPNDERDTTMPVAMATTLRKLLTGELLTLASRQQLIDWMEADKVAGPLLRSA
                     LPAGWFIADKSGAGERGSRGIIAALGPDGKPSRIVVIYTTGSQATMDERNRQIAEIGAS
                     LIKHW"
     primer_bind     1141..1160
                     /label=Amp-R
                     /note="Ampicillin resistance gene, reverse primer"
     polyA_signal    1644..1692
                     /note="synthetic polyadenylation signal"
     CDS             complement(1719..2747)
                     /codon_start=1
                     /gene="aph(4)-Ia"
                     /product="aminoglycoside phosphotransferase from E. coli"
                     /label=HygR
                     /note="confers resistance to hygromycin"
                     /translation="MGKKPELTATSVEKFLIEKFDSVSDLMQLSEGEESRAFSFDVGGR
                     GYVLRVNSCADGFYKDRYVYRHFASAALPIPEVLDIGEFSESLTYCISRRAQGVTLQDL
                     PETELPAVLQPVAEAMDAIAAADLSQTSGFGPFGPQGIGQYTTWRDFICAIADPHVYHW
                     QTVMDDTVSASVAQALDELMLWAEDCPEVRHLVHADFGSNNVLTDNGRITAVIDWSEAM
                     FGDSQYEVANIFFWRPWLACMEQQTRYFERRHPELAGSPRLRAYMLRIGLDQLYQSLVD
                     GNFDDAAWAQGRCDAIVRSGAGTVGRTQIARRSAAVWTDGCVEVLADSGNRRPSTRPRA
                     KE"
     promoter        complement(2751..3960)
                     /label=UbC promoter
                     /note="human ubiquitin C promoter"
     primer_bind     complement(2895..2914)
                     /label=hUBCpro-F
                     /note="Human Ubiquitin C (UbC) promoter, forward primer"
     rep_origin      4460..5048
                     /direction=RIGHT
                     /label=ori
                     /note="high-copy-number ColE1/pMB1/pBR322/pUC origin of
                     replication"
     primer_bind     4949..4968
                     /label=pBR322ori-F
                     /note="pBR322 origin, forward primer"
     misc_feature    5274..5345
                     /label=3' beta-globin insulator
                     /note="insulator downstream of the human beta-globin locus
                     (Farrell et al., 2002)"
     terminator      5390..5526
                     /label=rrnG terminator
                     /note="transcription terminator from the E. coli ribosomal
                     RNA rrnG operon (Albrechtsen et al., 1991)"
     terminator      5556..5602
                     /label=T7 terminator
                     /note="transcription terminator for bacteriophage T7 RNA
                     polymerase"
     polyA_signal    5717..5838
                     /label=SV40 poly(A) signal
                     /note="SV40 polyadenylation signal"
     primer_bind     complement(5754..5773)
                     /label=SV40pA-R
                     /note="SV40 polyA, reverse primer"
     primer_bind     5808..5827
                     /label=EBV-rev
                     /note="SV40 polyA terminator, reverse primer"
     CDS             complement(5907..5951)
                     /codon_start=1
                     /product="affinity and epitope tag derived from pancreatic
                     ribonuclease A"
                     /label=S-Tag
                     /translation="KETAAAKFERQHMDS"
     CDS             complement(5952..5972)
                     /codon_start=1
                     /product="tobacco etch virus (TEV) protease recognition and
                     cleavage site"
                     /label=TEV site
                     /translation="ENLYFQS"
     promoter        complement(6293..6495)
                     /label=CMV promoter
                     /note="human cytomegalovirus (CMV) immediate early
                     promoter"
     primer_bind     complement(6322..6342)
                     /label=CMV-F
                     /note="Human CMV immediate early promoter, forward primer"
     enhancer        6497..6800
                     /label=CMV enhancer
                     /note="human cytomegalovirus immediate early enhancer"
ORIGIN
        1 tctggctaca ctcgatcagc agttagataa taaaatcgct atccatcgaa gatggatgtg
       61 tgttggtttt ttgtgtgtgt aacgcaacga ttgatagcat aaccccttgg ggcctctaaa
      121 cgggtcttga ggggtttttt gaattgagag gtagctgaag ctgctgttat gaccactaga
      181 gggaagaaga tacctgtgga gctaatggtc caagatgtcg ggagccgcga tcgctgccaa
      241 aaaggtaagc tgacgatagc tgacgagatt cgatgcccga cgagcaaatg agcgccacgg
      301 ctgttcgcgt aagctcgaaa cgacggagat tcgatagagc cagagtcgag tttaaacgat
      361 tcgggatctt aaggataaat ttctggtaag gaggacacgt atggaagtgg gcaagttggg
      421 gaagccgtat ccgttgctga atctggcata tgtgggagta taagacgcgc agcgtcgcat
      481 caggcatttt tttctgcgcc aatgcaccta gaatcggtta ccaatgctta atcagtgagg
      541 cacctatctc agcgatctgt ctatttcgtt catccatagt tgcctgactc cccgtcgtgt
      601 agataactac gatacgggag ggcttaccat ctggccccag tgctgcaatg ataccgcgag
      661 acccacgctc accggctcca gatttatcag caataaacca gccagccgga agggccgagc
      721 gcagaagtgg tcctgcaact ttatccgcct ccatccagtc tatcaactgt tgccgggaag
      781 ctagagtaag tagttcgcca gttaatagtt tacgcaaggt tgttgccatt gctacaggca
      841 tcgtggtgtc acgctcgtcg tttggtatgg cttcattcag ctccggttcc caacgatcaa
      901 ggcgagttac atgatccccc atgttgtgca aaaaagcggt tagctccttc ggtcctccaa
      961 tcgttgtcag aagtaagttg gccgcagtgt tatcactcat ggttatggca gcactgcata
     1021 attctcttac tgtcatgcca tccgtaagat gcttttctgt gactggtgaa tactcaacca
     1081 agtcattctg agaatagtgt atgcggcgac cgagttgctc ttgcccggcg tcaatacggg
     1141 ataataccgc gccacatagc agaactttaa aagtgctcat cattggaaag cgttcttcgg
     1201 ggcgaaaact ctcaaggatc ttaccgctgt tgagatccag ttcgatgtaa cccactcgcg
     1261 cacccaactg atcttcagca tcttttactt tcaccagcgt ttctgggtga gcaaaaacag
     1321 gaaggcaaaa tgccgcaaaa aagggaataa gggcgacacg gaaatgttga atactcatgc
     1381 gaaagcctcc tgctgatcct gtctcttgat agatgtttgc aaaagctagg actcgattat
     1441 acgttgaccg atcagactat caatatctag gtttaaacag atcggtacgc tgccgtgacc
     1501 aggcttgagt acaatatctg acgattggac ttcctgggtc ccaagctgga ttccgactgg
     1561 ctgactgcca agcaacgata tggatcgtcg agactcgcac tgagaggatc gttctcggta
     1621 caccaggcgc gcctagcgtt acacacacaa aaaaccaaca cacatccatc ttcgatggat
     1681 agcgatttta ttatctaaga ctaggcttac atactagctt attcctttgc cctcggacga
     1741 gtgctggggc gtcggtttcc actatcggcg agtacttcta cacagccatc ggtccagacg
     1801 gcggcgcttc tgcgggcgat ttgtgtacgc ccgacagtcc cggctccgga tcggacgatt
     1861 gcgtcgcatc gaccctgcgc ccaagctgca tcatcgaaat tgccgtcaac caagctctga
     1921 tagagttggt caagaccaat gcggagcata tacgcccgga gccggggcga tcctgcaagc
     1981 tccggatgcc tccgctcgaa gtagcgcgtc tgctgctcca tacaagccaa ccacggcctc
     2041 cagaagaaga tgttggcgac ctcgtattgg gaatccccga acatcgcctc gctccagtca
     2101 atgaccgctg ttatgcggcc attgtccgtc aggacattgt tggagccgaa atccgcgtgc
     2161 acgaggtgcc ggacttcggg gcagtcctcg gcccaaagca tcagctcatc gagagcctgc
     2221 gcgacggacg cactgacggt gtcgtccatc acagtttgcc agtgatacac atggggatca
     2281 gcaatcgcgc atatgaaatc acgccatgta gtgtattgac cgattccttg cggtccgaat
     2341 gggccgaacc cgctcgtctg gctaagatcg gcggcagcga tggcatccat tgcctccgcg
     2401 accggctgca gaacagcggg cagttcggtt tcaggcaggt cttgcaacgt gacaccctgt
     2461 gcacggcggg agatgcaata ggtcaggctc tcgctgaact ccccaatgtc aagcacttcc
     2521 ggaatcggga gcgcggcgga tgcaaagtgc cgataaacat aacgatcttt gtagaaacca
     2581 tcggcgcagc tatttacccg caggacatat ccacgccctc ctacatcgaa gctgaaagca
     2641 cgagattctt cgccctccga gagctgcatc aggtcggaga cgctgtcgaa cttttcgatc
     2701 agaaacttct cgacagacgt cgcggtgagt tcaggctttt tacccatgtt gtctaacaaa
     2761 aaagccaaaa acggccagaa tttagcggac aatttacaag tctaacactg aaaattacat
     2821 attgacccaa atgattacat ttcaaaaggt gcctaaaaaa cttcacaaaa cacactcgcc
     2881 aaccccgagc gcatagttca aaaccggagc ttcagctact taagaagata ggtacataaa
     2941 accgaccaaa gaaactgacg cctcacttat ccctcccctc accagaggtc cggcgcctgt
     3001 cgattcagga gagcctaccc taggcccgaa ccctgcgtcc tgcgacggag aaaagcctac
     3061 cgcacaccta ccggctggtg gccccaccct gcattataag ccaacagaac gggtgacgtc
     3121 acgacacgac gagggcgcgc gctcccaaag gtacgggtgc actgcccaac ggcaccgcca
     3181 taactgccgc ccccgcaaca gacgacaaac cgagttctcc agtcagtgac aaacttcacg
     3241 tcagggtccc cagatggtgc ccagcccatc tcacccgaat aagagctttc ccgcattagc
     3301 gaagggctca agaccttggg ttcttgccgc ccaccatgcc ccccaccttg tttcaacgac
     3361 ctcacagccc gcctcacaag cgtcttccat tcaagactcg ggaacagccg ccattttgct
     3421 gcgctccccc caacccccag ttcagggcaa ccttgctcgc ggacccagac tacagccctt
     3481 ggcggtctct ccacacgctt ccgtcccacc gagcggcccg gcggccacga aagccccggc
     3541 cagcccagca gcccgctact caccaagtga cgatcacagc gatccacaaa caagaaccgc
     3601 gacccaaatc ccggctgcga cggaactagc tgtgccacac ccggcgcgtc cttatataat
     3661 catcggcgtt caccgcccca cggagatccc tccgcagaat cgccgagaag ggactacttt
     3721 tcctcgcctg ttccgctctc tggaaagaaa accagtgccc tagagtcacc caagtcccgt
     3781 cctaaaatgt ccttctgctg atactggggt tctaaggccg agtcttatga gcagcgggcc
     3841 gctgtcctga gcgtccgggc ggaaggatca ggacgctcct gcgcccttcg tctgacgtgg
     3901 cagcgctcgc cgtgacgagg ggggcgcccg cgggaggcgc caaaacccgg cgcggaggcc
     3961 aggcgcgccc cgatttcgat attcctcgga tctcggatag atcgggattg aggatgtagg
     4021 ttgaacttct ctcgggtgat cccgatctcg gatattcggg attggagtaa tacctggcga
     4081 taggcgctgc caagcaatag ccaaggcgca aggccggcca agagacttgc gatagttcgt
     4141 tcgagaggta gcctgcaaga tggatcggac gaaaggtttg aagattttcc gacgagggcc
     4201 ttggagagtt cggaaattta aatgcaacta tggatgaacg aaatagacag atcgctgaga
     4261 taggtgcctc actgattaag cattggtaac tgtcagacca agtttactca tatatacttt
     4321 agattgattt aaaacttcat ttttaattta aaaggatcta ggtgaagatc ctttttgata
     4381 atctcatgac caaaatccct taacgtgagt tttcgttcca ctgagcgtca gaccccgtag
     4441 aaaagatcaa aggatcttct tgagatcctt tttttctgcg cgtaatctgc tgcttgcaaa
     4501 caaaaaaacc accgctacca gcggtggttt gtttgccgga tcaagagcta ccaactcttt
     4561 ttccgaaggt aactggcttc agcagagcgc agataccaaa tactgttctt ctagtgtagc
     4621 cgtagttagg ccaccacttc aagaactctg tagcaccgcc tacatacctc gctctgctaa
     4681 tcctgttacc agtggctgct gccagtggcg ataagtcgtg tcttaccggg ttggactcaa
     4741 gacgatagtt accggataag gcgcagcggt cgggctgaac ggggggttcg tgcacacagc
     4801 ccagcttgga gcgaacgacc tacaccgaac tgagatacct acagcgtgag ctatgagaaa
     4861 gcgccacgct tcccgaaggg agaaaggcgg acaggtatcc ggtaagcggc agggtcggaa
     4921 caggagagcg cacgagggag cttccagggg gaaacgcctg gtatctttat agtcctgtcg
     4981 ggtttcgcca cctctgactt gagcgtcgat ttttgtgatg ctcgtcaggg gggcggagcc
     5041 tatggaaaaa cgccagcaac gcggcctttt tacggttcct ggccttttgc tggccttttg
     5101 ctcacatgat ttaaatgaaa ctcgtaatcg gagaacgggt gcaatagcaa ggaccagatc
     5161 gaacttgact gacgcaattc tgagcgtagt cgaaacccag acaagtcgat ctcgccaagt
     5221 agctgacttg actggttaat taagtttcga tagcccaagg taaccaatga gattagggag
     5281 ggaagaaagt ttgatgaact acttctgacc cctagtggtg tccagaaaag accattaaag
     5341 gaatgtcttg atcgaaatcg agagatcgcc tgcaggatag ctgacgacct taaggataaa
     5401 tttctggtaa ggaggacacg tatggaagtg ggcaagttgg ggaagccgta tccgttgctg
     5461 aatctggcat atgtgggagt ataagacgcg cagcgtcgca tcaggcattt ttttctgcgc
     5521 caatgccggt agatagcaat ccggcccgag gggcacaaaa aacccctcaa gacccgttta
     5581 gaggccccaa ggggttatgc tacgataccg atagagatgg gccaatacca catttgtaga
     5641 ggttttactt gctttaaaaa acctcccaca cctccccctg aacctgaaac ataaaatgaa
     5701 tgcaattgtt gttgttaact tgtttattgc agcttataat ggttacaaat aaagcaatag
     5761 catcacaaat ttcacaaata aagcattttt ttcactgcat tctagttgtg gtttgtccaa
     5821 actcatcaat gtatcttatc atgtctgtga gctgaaggta cgctgtatct cagtcagtca
     5881 agctagcaga ggcctgcgga tccttaactg tccatgtgct gcctctcgaa cttagctgcc
     5941 gcggtttctt tcgactgaaa gtaaaggttt tctaaggttg ccctgttgtc cagcatttct
     6001 tcacaaagct tgtttatgtc tacagcaccc tgcatggaaa gcaaaacaga aagtagtgaa
     6061 accatttttt caaaggcttc agtagtatct ttagctaaga gaatgtcatt gtgtaactgg
     6121 acacattgag cccacaattt agatgatgat tctactctga gttgttgcaa aactgagagt
     6181 aagactactg atgtgcactt tacatctgac attttcatgg tggcggccgc tggcgggtgt
     6241 gtcgagtgga tggtaggatc gacaaagatc tgatctgacg gttcactaaa ccagctctgc
     6301 ttatatagac ctcccaccgt acacgcctac cgcccatttg cgtcaatggg gcggagttgt
     6361 tacgacattt tggaaagtcc cgttgatttt ggtgccaaaa caaactccca ttgacgtcaa
     6421 tggggtggag acttggaaat ccccgtgagt caaaccgcta tccacgccca ttgatgtact
     6481 gccaaaaccg catcagcatg gtaatagcga tgactaatac gtagatgtac tgccaagtag
     6541 gaaagtccca taaggtcatg tactgggcat aatgccaggc gggccattta ccgtcattga
     6601 cgtcaatagg gggcgtactt ggcatatgat acacttgatg tactgccaag tgggcagttt
     6661 accgtaaata ctccacccat tgacgtcaat ggaaagtccc tattggcgtt actatgggaa
     6721 catacgtcat tattgacgtc aatgggcggg ggtcgttggg cggtcagcca ggcgggccat
     6781 ttaccgtaag ttatgtaacg cggaactcca tatatgggct atgaactaat gaccccgtaa
     6841 ttgattacta ga
//
